>Addgene plasmid #52334 | SLC3A2-His-bio | depositor full sequence | sequence record 81055 | SLC3A2-His-bio sequence 8013 bps
GCCACCATGGAGTTTCAGACCCAGGTACTCATGTCCCTGCTGCTCTGCATGTCTGGTCTGAATTCCGGCC
ACCACCATCACCACCATAGCCCCGACAGGAACCTGCCTCCTCTGGCCCCTCTGGGCCCCAACAGCGGCAG
CCCAGACCTGCATCATATTCTGGATGCACAGAAAATGGTGTGGAATCATCGTGACAGAAACCTGCCTCCA
CTAGCACCTCTGTCGACCTCCATCACGGCCTATAAGAGTGAGGGGGAGTCAGCGGAGTTCTCCTTCCCAC
TCAACCTTGGAGAGGAAAGCCTGCAGGGAGAGTTGAGATGGAAGGCAGAGAAGGCTCCTTCTTCCCAGTC
CTGGATCACCTTCTCCCTAAAGAACCAAAAGGTGTCTGTGCAGAAGTCTACTAGCAACCCCAAGTTCCAG
CTGTCCGAAACGCTCCCACTCACCCTTCAGATACCCCAGGTCTCCCTTCAGTTTGCTGGTTCTGGCAACC
TGACCCTGACTCTGGACAGAGGGATACTGTATCAGGAAGTGAACCTGGTGGTGATGAAAGTGACTCAGCC
CGACAGCAACACTTTGACCTGTGAGGTGATGGGACCCACCTCACCCAAGATGAGACTGATCTTGAAGCAG
GAGAATCAGGAGGCCAGGGTCTCCAGGCAGGAGAAAGTGATTCAAGTGCAGGCCCCTGAAGCAGGGGTGT
GGCAATGTCTACTGAGTGAAGGTGAAGAGGTCAAGATGGACTCCAAGATCCAGGTTTTATCCAAAGGGTT
GAATTCGCGGCCGCCTAGAGAACTGCCCGCCCAGAAGTGGTGGCACACAGGCGCCCTGTACCGGATCGGC
GACCTGCAGGCCTTCCAGGGACACGGCGCTGGCAATCTGGCCGGCCTGAAGGGCCGGCTGGACTACCTGA
GCAGCCTGAAAGTGAAGGGCCTGGTGCTGGGCCCCATCCACAAGAACCAGAAAGACGACGTGGCCCAGAC
CGACCTCCTCCAGATCGACCCCAACTTCGGCAGCAAAGAGGACTTCGACAGCCTGCTGCAGTCCGCCAAG
AAAAAGTCCATCAGAGTGATCCTGGACCTGACCCCCAACTACCGGGGCGAGAACAGCTGGTTCAGCACCC
AGGTCGACACCGTGGCCACAAAAGTGAAGGACGCCCTCGAGTTCTGGCTGCAGGCCGGCGTGGACGGCTT
CCAGGTCCGAGACATCGAGAACCTGAAGGATGCCAGCAGCTTCCTGGCCGAGTGGCAGAACATCACCAAG
GGCTTCAGCGAGGACCGGCTGCTGATCGCCGGCACAAACAGTTCCGATCTCCAGCAGATCCTGAGCCTGC
TGGAAAGCAACAAGGATCTGCTCCTGACCAGCAGCTACCTGAGCGACAGCGGCAGCACCGGCGAGCACAC
CAAGAGCCTGGTCACCCAGTACCTGAACGCCACCGGCAACCGGTGGTGCAGCTGGTCACTGAGTCAGGCC
AGACTGCTGACAAGCTTCCTGCCTGCCCAGCTGCTGCGGCTGTACCAGCTGATGCTGTTCACCCTGCCCG
GCACCCCCGTGTTCAGCTACGGCGACGAGATCGGCCTGGACGCCGCTGCTCTGCCTGGCCAGCCTATGGA
AGCCCCCGTGATGCTGTGGGACGAGAGCAGCTTCCCCGACATCCCTGGCGCTGTGTCCGCCAACATGACC
GTGAAGGGCCAGAGCGAGGACCCCGGCAGTCTGCTGAGCCTGTTCAGACGGCTGAGCGACCAGAGAAGCA
AAGAGCGGTCCCTGCTGCACGGCGACTTCCACGCCTTCTCTGCCGGCCCTGGCCTGTTCTCCTACATCCG
GCACTGGGACCAGAACGAGCGGTTCCTGGTGGTGCTGAACTTCGGCGACGTGGGCCTGTCTGCCGGACTG
CAGGCCTCTGATCTCCCAGCCAGTGCTAGCCTGCCCGCCAAAGCTGACCTGCTGCTGAGCACCCAGCCTG
GAAGAGAGGAAGGCAGCCCCCTGGAACTGGAACGGCTGAAGCTGGAACCCCACGAGGGACTCCTCCTGCG
GTTTCCTTACGCCGCCTGAGGCGCGCCTGAATTCTTCTAGACACGTGATTAATTAAGGATCCCCCGACCT
CGACCTCTGGCTAATAAAGGAAATTTATTTTCATTGCAATAGTGTGTTGGAATTTTTTGTGTCTCTCACT
CGGAAGGACATATGGGAGGGCAAATCATTTGGTCGAGATCCCTCGGAGATCTCTAGCTAGAGGATCGATC
CCCGCCCCGGACGAACTAAACCTGACTACGACATCTCTGCCCCTTCTTCGCGGGGCAGTGCATGTAATCC
CTTCAGTTGGTTGGTACAACTTGCCAACTGGGCCCTGTTCCACATGTGACACGGGGGGGGACCAAACACA
AAGGGGTTCTCTGACTGTAGTTGACATCCTTATAAATGGATGTGCACATTTGCCAACACTGAGTGGCTTT
CATCCTGGAGCAGACTTTGCAGTCTGTGGACTGCAACACAACATTGCCTTTATGTGTAACTCTTGGCTGA
AGCTCTTACACCAATGCTGGGGGACATGTACCTCCCAGGGGCCCAGGAAGACTACGGGAGGCTACACCAA
CGTCAATCAGAGGGGCCTGTGTAGCTACCGATAAGCGGACCCTCAAGAGGGCATTAGCAATAGTGTTTAT
AAGGCCCCCTTGTTAACCCTAAACGGGTAGCATATGCTTCCCGGGTAGTAGTATATACTATCCAGACTAA
CCCTAATTCAATAGCATATGTTACCCAACGGGAAGCATATGCTATCGAATTAGGGTTAGTAAAAGGGTCC
TAAGGAACAGCGATATCTCCCACCCCATGAGCTGTCACGGTTTTATTTACATGGGGTCAGGATTCCACGA
GGGTAGTGAACCATTTTAGTCACAAGGGCAGTGGCTGAAGATCAAGGAGCGGGCAGTGAACTCTCCTGAA
TCTTCGCCTGCTTCTTCATTCTCCTTCGTTTAGCTAATAGAATAACTGCTGAGTTGTGAACAGTAAGGTG
TATGTGAGGTGCTCGAAAACAAGGTTTCAGGTGACGCCCCCAGAATAAAATTTGGACGGGGGGTTCAGTG
GTGGCATTGTGCTATGACACCAATATAACCCTCACAAACCCCTTGGGCAATAAATACTAGTGTAGGAATG
AAACATTCTGAATATCTTTAACAATAGAAATCCATGGGGTGGGGACAAGCCGTAAAGACTGGATGTCCAT
CTCACACGAATTTATGGCTATGGGCAACACATAATCCTAGTGCAATATGATACTGGGGTTATTAAGATGT
GTCCCAGGCAGGGACCAAGACAGGTGAACCATGTTGTTACACTCTATTTGTAACAAGGGGAAAGAGAGTG
GACGCCGACAGCAGCGGACTCCACTGGTTGTCTCTAACACCCCCGAAAATTAAACGGGGCTCCACGCCAA
TGGGGCCCATAAACAAAGACAAGTGGCCACTCTTTTTTTTGAAATTGTGGAGTGGGGGCACGCGTCAGCC
CCCACACGCCGCCCTGCGGTTTTGGACTGTAAAATAAGGGTGTAATAACTTGGCTGATTGTAACCCCGCT
AACCACTGCGGTCAAACCACTTGCCCACAAAACCACTAATGGCACCCCGGGGAATACCTGCATAAGTAGG
TGGGCGGGCCAAGATAGGGGCGCGATTGCTGCGATCTGGAGGACAAATTACACACACTTGCGCCTGAGCG
CCAAGCACAGGGTTGTTGGTCCTCATATTCACGAGGTCGCTGAGAGCACGGTGGGCTAATGTTGCCATGG
GTAGCATATACTACCCAAATATCTGGATAGCATATGCTATCCTAATCTATATCTGGGTAGCATAGGCTAT
CCTAATCTATATCTGGGTAGCATATGCTATCCTAATCTATATCTGGGTAGTATATGCTATCCTAATTTAT
ATCTGGGTAGCATAGGCTATCCTAATCTATATCTGGGTAGCATATGCTATCCTAATCTATATCTGGGTAG
TATATGCTATCCTAATCTGTATCCGGGTAGCATATGCTATCCTAATAGAGATTAGGGTAGTATATGCTAT
CCTAATTTATATCTGGGTAGCATATACTACCCAAATATCTGGATAGCATATGCTATCCTAATCTATATCT
GGGTAGCATATGCTATCCTAATCTATATCTGGGTAGCATAGGCTATCCTAATCTATATCTGGGTAGCATA
TGCTATCCTAATCTATATCTGGGTAGTATATGCTATCCTAATTTATATCTGGGTAGCATAGGCTATCCTA
ATCTATATCTGGGTAGCATATGCTATCCTAATCTATATCTGGGTAGTATATGCTATCCTAATCTGTATCC
GGGTAGCATATGCTATCCTCATGATAAGCTGTCAAACATGAGAATTTTCTTGAAGACGAAAGGGCCTCGT
GATACGCCTATTTTTATAGGTTAATGTCATGATAATAATGGTTTCTTAGACGTCAGGTGGCACTTTTCGG
GGAAATGTGCGCGGAACCCCTATTTGTTTATTTTTCTAAATACATTCAAATATGTATCCGCTCATGAGAC
AATAACCCTGATAAATGCTTCAATAATATTGAAAAAGGAAGAGTATGAGTATTCAACATTTCCGTGTCGC
CCTTATTCCCTTTTTTGCGGCATTTTGCCTTCCTGTTTTTGCTCACCCAGAAACGCTGGTGAAAGTAAAA
GATGCTGAAGATCAGTTGGGTGCACGAGTGGGTTACATCGAACTGGATCTCAACAGCGGTAAGATCCTTG
AGAGTTTTCGCCCCGAAGAACGTTTTCCAATGATGAGCACTTTTAAAGTTCTGCTATGTGGCGCGGTATT
ATCCCGTGTTGACGCCGGGCAAGAGCAACTCGGTCGCCGCATACACTATTCTCAGAATGACTTGGTTGAG
TACTCACCAGTCACAGAAAAGCATCTTACGGATGGCATGACAGTAAGAGAATTATGCAGTGCTGCCATAA
CCATGAGTGATAACACTGCGGCCAACTTACTTCTGACAACGATCGGAGGACCGAAGGAGCTAACCGCTTT
TTTGCACAACATGGGGGATCATGTAACTCGCCTTGATCGTTGGGAACCGGAGCTGAATGAAGCCATACCA
AACGACGAGCGTGACACCACGATGCCTGCAGCAATGGCAACAACGTTGCGCAAACTATTAACTGGCGAAC
TACTTACTCTAGCTTCCCGGCAACAATTAATAGACTGGATGGAGGCGGATAAAGTTGCAGGACCACTTCT
GCGCTCGGCCCTTCCGGCTGGCTGGTTTATTGCTGATAAATCTGGAGCCGGTGAGCGTGGGTCTCGCGGT
ATCATTGCAGCACTGGGGCCAGATGGTAAGCCCTCCCGTATCGTAGTTATCTACACGACGGGGAGTCAGG
CAACTATGGATGAACGAAATAGACAGATCGCTGAGATAGGTGCCTCACTGATTAAGCATTGGTAACTGTC
AGACCAAGTTTACTCATATATACTTTAGATTGATTTAAAACTTCATTTTTAATTTAAAAGGATCTAGGTG
AAGATCCTTTTTGATAATCTCATGACCAAAATCCCTTAACGTGAGTTTTCGTTCCACTGAGCGTCAGACC
CCGTAGAAAAGATCAAAGGATCTTCTTGAGATCCTTTTTTTCTGCGCGTAATCTGCTGCTTGCAAACAAA
AAAACCACCGCTACCAGCGGTGGTTTGTTTGCCGGATCAAGAGCTACCAACTCTTTTTCCGAAGGTAACT
GGCTTCAGCAGAGCGCAGATACCAAATACTGTTCTTCTAGTGTAGCCGTAGTTAGGCCACCACTTCAAGA
ACTCTGTAGCACCGCCTACATACCTCGCTCTGCTAATCCTGTTACCAGTGGCTGCTGCCAGTGGCGATAA
GTCGTGTCTTACCGGGTTGGACTCAAGACGATAGTTACCGGATAAGGCGCAGCGGTCGGGCTGAACGGGG
GGTTCGTGCACACAGCCCAGCTTGGAGCGAACGACCTACACCGAACTGAGATACCTACAGCGTGAGCTAT
GAGAAAGCGCCACGCTTCCCGAAGGGAGAAAGGCGGACAGGTATCCGGTAAGCGGCAGGGTCGGAACAGG
AGAGCGCACGAGGGAGCTTCCAGGGGGAAACGCCTGGTATCTTTATAGTCCTGTCGGGTTTCGCCACCTC
TGACTTGAGCGTCGATTTTTGTGATGCTCGTCAGGGGGGCGGAGCCTATGGAAAAACGCCAGCAACGCGG
CCTTTTTACGGTTCCTGGCCTTTTGCTGGCCTTTTGCTCACATGTTCTTTCCTGCGTTATCCCCTGATTC
TGTGGATAACCGTATTACCGCCTTTGAGTGAGCTGATACCGCTCGCCGCAGCCGAACGACCGAGCGCAGC
GAGTCAGTGAGCGAGGAAGCGGAAGAGCGCCCAATACGCAAACCGCCTCTCCCCGCGCGTTGGCCGATTC
ATTAATGCAGCTGGCACGACAGGTTTCCCGACTGGAAAGCGGGCAGTGAGCGCAACGCAATTAATGTGAG
TTAGCTCACTCATTAGGCACCCCAGGCTTTACACTTTATGCTTCCGGCTCGTATGTTGTGTGGAATTGTG
AGCGGATAACAATTTCACACAGGAAACAGCTATGACCATGATTACGCCAAGCTCTAGCTAGAGGTCGACC
AATTCTCATGTTTGACAGCTTATCATCGCAGATCCGGGCAACGTTGTTGCCATTGCTGCAGGCGCAGAAC
TGGTAGGTATGGAAGATCTATACATTGAATCAATATTGGCAATTAGCCATATTAGTCATTGGTTATATAG
CATAAATCAATATTGGCTATTGGCCATTGCATACGTTGTATCTATATCATAATATGTACATTTATATTGG
CTCATGTCCAATATGACCGCCATGTTGACATTGATTATTGACTAGTTATTAATAGTAATCAATTACGGGG
TCATTAGTTCATAGCCCATATATGGAGTTCCGCGTTACATAACTTACGGTAAATGGCCCGCCTGGCTGAC
CGCCCAACGACCCCCGCCCATTGACGTCAATAATGACGTATGTTCCCATAGTAACGCCAATAGGGACTTT
CCATTGACGTCAATGGGTGGAGTATTTACGGTAAACTGCCCACTTGGCAGTACATCAAGTGTATCATATG
CCAAGTCCGCCCCCTATTGACGTCAATGACGGTAAATGGCCCGCCTGGCATTATGCCCAGTACATGACCT
TACGGGACTTTCCTACTTGGCAGTACATCTACGTATTAGTCATCGCTATTACCATGGTGATGCGGTTTTG
GCAGTACACCAATGGGCGTGGATAGCGGTTTGACTCACGGGGATTTCCAAGTCTCCACCCCATTGACGTC
AATGGGAGTTTGTTTTGGCACCAAAATCAACGGGACTTTCCAAAATGTCGTAATAACCCCGCCCCGTTGA
CGCAAATGGGCGGTAGGCGTGTACGGTGGGAGGTCTATATAAGCAGAGCTCGTTTAGTGAACCGTCAGAT
CCTCACTCTCTTCCGCATCGCTGTCTGCGAGGGCCAGCTGTTGGGCTCGCGGTTGAGGACAAACTCTTCG
CGGTCTTTCCAGTACTCTTGGATCGGAAACCCGTCGGCCTCCGAACGGTACTCCGCCACCGAGGGACCTG
AGCGAGTCCGCATCGACCGGATCGGAAAACCTCTCGAGAAAGGCGTCTAACCAGTCACAGTCGCAAGGTA
GGCTGAGCACCGTGGCGGGCGGCAGCGGGTGGCGGTCGGGGTTGTTTCTGGCGGAGGTGCTGCTGATGAT
GTAATTAAAGTAGGCGGTCTTGAGACGGCGGATGGTCGAGGTGAGGTGTGGCAGGCTTGAGATCCAGCTG
TTGGGGTGAGTACTCCCTCTCAAAAGCGGGCATTACTTCTGCGCTAAGATTGTCAGTTTCCAAAAACGAG
GAGGATTTGATATTCACCTGGCCCGATCTGGCCATACACTTGAGTGACAATGACATCCACTTTGCCTTTC
TCTCCACAGGTGTCCACTCCCAGGTCCAAGTTT
Features (pLannotate 1.2.2; 19 found; start..end, strand, type, name):
    223..774     +  CDS            Cd4 (fragment): CD4_RAT - Experimental evidence at protein level: Swiss-Prot protein existence level 1. Integral membrane glycoprotein that plays an essential role in the immune response and serves multiple functions in responses against both external and internal offenses. In T-cells, functions primarily as a coreceptor for MHC class II molecule:peptide complex. The antigens presented by class II peptides are derived from extracellular proteins while class I peptides are derived from cytosolic proteins. Interacts simultaneously with the T-cell receptor (TCR) and the MHC class II presented by antigen presenti
    778..2046    +  CDS            SLC3A2 (fragment): 4F2_HUMAN - Also known as MDU1. Experimental evidence at protein level: Swiss-Prot protein existence level 1. (Microbial infection) In case of hepatitis C virus/HCV infection, the complex formed by SLC3A2 and SLC7A5/LAT1 plays a role in HCV propagation by facilitating viral entry into host cell and increasing L-leucine uptake-mediated mTORC1 signaling activation, thereby contributing to HCV-mediated pathogenesis. From Homo sapiens (Human).
   2113..2168    +  polyA_signal   β-globin poly(A) signal: rabbit β-globin polyadenylation signal (Gil and Proudfoot, 1987)
   2682..4363    -  rep_origin     oriP (fragment): Epstein-Barr virus oriP replication origin (Yates et al., 2000)
   4490..4594    +  promoter       AmpR promoter: bla
   4595..5455    +  CDS            AmpR: β-lactamase; bla; confers resistance to ampicillin, carbenicillin, and related antibiotics
   5626..6214    +  rep_origin     ori: high-copy-number ColE1/pMB1/pBR322/pUC origin of replication
   6397..6489    +  CDS            lacI (fragment): lac repressor; lacI; The lac repressor binds to the lac operator to inhibit transcription in E. coli. This inhibition can be relieved by adding lactose or isopropyl-β-D-thiogalactopyranoside (IPTG).
   6502..6523    +  protein_bind   CAP binding site: CAP binding activates transcription in the presence of cAMP. E. coli catabolite activator protein
   6538..6568    +  promoter       lac promoter: promoter for the E. coli lac operon
   6576..6592    +  protein_bind   lac operator: The lac repressor binds to the lac operator to inhibit transcription in E. coli. This inhibition can be relieved by adding lactose or isopropyl-β-D-thiogalactopyranoside (IPTG). lac repressor encoded by lacI
   6662..6678    +  promoter       tet promoter (fragment): E. coli promoter for tetracycline efflux protein gene
   6688..6713    -  CDS            bla(M) (fragment): β-lactamase lacking the signal sequence; bla(M); allows cytosolic expression of β-lactamase
   6887..7266    +  enhancer       CMV enhancer: human cytomegalovirus immediate early enhancer
   7268..7467    +  promoter       CMV promoter: human cytomegalovirus (CMV) immediate early promoter
   7535..7573    +  misc_feature   Ad SA (fragment): adenovirus major late transcript splice acceptor (Friedrich and Soriano, 1991)
   7606..7815    -  CDS            PTP (fragment): TERM_ADE02 - Experimental evidence at protein level: Swiss-Prot protein existence level 1. Protein covalently bound to the viral DNA that acts as a primer for viral genomic replication by DNA strand displacement. Assembles on the viral origin of replication in an initiation complex with viral polymerase, DBP, host NFIA and host POU2F1/OCT1. During initiation, the polymerase covalently couples the first dCTP with Ser- 580 of pTP. The terminal protein stimulates the template activity over 20 fold compared to protein-free templates. Neo-synthesized viral genomes are linked to two preterminal prot
   7846..7935    +  intron         chimeric intron (fragment): chimera between introns from adenovirus and immunoglobulin heavy chain genes
   7954..8000    +  CDS            IgH signal sequence (fragment): signal sequence from the mouse immunoglobulin heavy chain variable region
