[The description below was written by a language model from this plasmid's Addgene catalogue record and pLannotate feature annotations shown in this document.]
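Description:
SLC3A2-His-bio is a mammalian expression plasmid built on the pTT3 backbone for producing a secreted, recombinant form of the ectodomain of human SLC3A2 (4F2 cell-surface antigen heavy chain, CD98hc). It is about 8 kb in total and is maintained in E. coli through a high-copy ColE1/pUC-type origin and an ampicillin resistance gene (bla). The backbone also carries a fragment of the Epstein-Barr virus oriP, which can support episomal maintenance in cells that supply EBNA1, an arrangement commonly exploited for high-yield transient expression.

Transcription is driven by the human CMV immediate-early enhancer and promoter, followed by adenovirus-derived leader and splice elements with a chimeric intron fragment. It is terminated by a rabbit β-globin polyadenylation signal. The short adenoviral "PTP" match on the opposite strand probably just reflects this leader region rather than an expressed gene. The reading frame appears to begin with a mouse immunoglobulin heavy chain signal sequence that directs the protein into the secretory pathway. According to the catalogue, a His tag, a linker and an enzymatic biotinylation sequence follow. These were not picked up in the feature table, although an unannotated stretch before the Cd4 fragment could accommodate them. Rat Cd4 domains 3+4 then sit immediately upstream of the chemically synthesised SLC3A2 fragment, which was cloned between NotI and AscI sites. Placing all tags at the N terminus fits the type II membrane orientation of SLC3A2, whose extracellular region lies at its C-terminal end.

The His tag allows affinity purification, the biotinylation sequence allows oriented capture on streptavidin, and the Cd4 domains serve as a generic antibody-recognisable handle. The associated publication points to use in protein microarray screens for extracellular receptor–ligand interactions among human platelet receptors.
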