Addgene plasmid #52334: SLC3A2-His-bio
Purpose: Expresses full-length 4F2 cell-surface antigen heavy chain ectodomain in mammalian cells. N-terminal His tag, biotinylation sequence and rat Cd4d3+4 tag.
Depositing lab: Gavin Wright. Publication: A human platelet receptor protein microarray identifies FcepsilonR1alpha as an activating PEAR1 ligand. Sun Y, Vandenbriele C, Kauskot A, Verhamme P, Hoylaerts MF, Wright GJ. Mol Cell Proteomics. 2015 Feb 23. pii: mcp.M114.046946. 10.1074/mcp.M114.046946 PubMed 25713122.
Backbone
  Vector backbone: pTT3
  Backbone manufacturer: Yves Durocher, NRC
  Backbone size w/o insert (bp): 6749
  Total vector size (bp): 8015
  Modifications to backbone: His tag, linker, enzymatic biotinylation sequence, and rat CD4 d3+4 (HisLBio-CD4d3+4).
  Vector type: Mammalian Expression
Growth in bacteria
  Bacterial resistance: Ampicillin, 100 μg/mL
  Growth temperature: 37°C
  Growth strain: Top10
  Copy number: High Copy
Gene/Insert
  Gene/Insert name: SLC3A2 (alt name: 4F2 cell-surface antigen heavy chain)
  Species: H. sapiens (human)
  Insert size (bp): 1266
  Entrez Gene: SLC3A2 (a.k.a. 4F2, 4F2HC, 4T2HC, CD98, CD98HC, MDU1, NACAE)
  Promoter: CMV
  Tag / fusion protein: His tag (N terminal on backbone); enzymatic biotinylation sequence (N terminal on backbone); rat CD4 d3+4 (N terminal on backbone)
  Cloning method: Restriction Enzyme; 5′ cloning site NotI (not destroyed); 3′ cloning site AscI (not destroyed)
  Sequencing primers: 5′ CMV-fwd
Resource information
  A portion of this plasmid was derived from a plasmid made by: Insert was chemically synthesised.
Terms and licenses: Academic/Nonprofit Terms; Industry Terms: Not Available to Industry
Depositor comments: Article ref 112
How to cite: SLC3A2-His-bio was a gift from Gavin Wright (Addgene plasmid # 52334)
