>Addgene plasmid #52334 | SLC3A2-His-bio | addgene partial sequence | sequence record 93850 | pMT2-F 5'-TTGCCTTTCTCTCCACAGGT-3'
AGACCCAGGTACTCATGTCCCTGCTGCTCTGCATGTCTGGTCTGAATTCCGGCCACCACCATCACCACCA
TAGCCCCGACAGGAACCTGCCTCCTCTGGCCCCTCTGGGCCCCAACAGCGGCAGCCCAGACCTGCATCAT
ATTCTGGATGCACAGAAAATGGTGTGGAATCATCGTGACAGAAACCTGCCTCCACTAGCACCTCTGTCGA
CCTCCATCACGGCCTATAAGAGTGAGGGGGAGTCAGCGGAGTTCTCCTTCCCACTCAACCTTGGAGAGGA
AAGCCTGCAGGGAGAGTTGAGATGGAAGGCAGAGAAGGCTCCTTCTTCCCAGTCCTGGATCACCTTCTCC
CTAAAGAACCAAAAGGTGTCTGTGCAGAAGTCTACTAGCAACCCCAAGTTCCAGCTGTCCGAAACGCTCC
CACTCACCCTTCAGATACCCCAGGTCTCCCTTCAGTTTGCTGGTTCTGGCAACCTGACCCTGACTCTGGA
CAGAGGGATACTGTATCAGGAAGTGAACCTGGTGGTGATGAAAGTGACTCAGCCCGACAGCAACACTTTG
ACCTGTGAGGTGATGGGACCCACCTCACCCAAGATGAGACTGATCTTGAAGCAGGAGAATCAGGAGGCCA
GGGTCTCCAGGCAGGAGAAAGTGATTCAAGTGCAGGCCCCTGAAGCAGGGGTGTGGCAATGTCTACTGAG
TGAAGGTGAAGAGGTCAAGATGGACTCCAAGATCCAGGTTTTATCCAAAGGGTTGAATTCGCGGCCGCCT
AGAGAACTGCCCGCCCAGAAGTGGTGGCACACAGGCGCCCTGTACCGGATCGGCGACCTGCAGGCCTTCC
AGGGACACGGCGCTGGCAATCTGGCCGGCCTG
