>Addgene plasmid #52334 | SLC3A2-His-bio | addgene partial sequence | sequence record 93888 | rb_glob_PA_term-R 5'-CCCATATGTCCTTCCGAGTG-3'
AATAAATTTCCTTTATTAGCCAGAGGTCGAGGTCGGGGGATCCTTAATTAATCACGTGTCTAGAAGAATT
CAGGCGCGCCTCAGGCGGCGTAAGGAAACCGCAGGAGGAGTCCCTCGTGGGGTTCCAGCTTCAGCCGTTC
CAGTTCCAGGGGGCTGCCTTCCTCTCTTCCAGGCTGGGTGCTCAGCAGCAGGTCAGCTTTGGCGGGCAGG
CTAGCACTGGCTGGGAGATCAGAGGCCTGCAGTCCGGCAGACAGGCCCACGTCGCCGAAGTTCAGCACCA
CCAGGAACCGCTCGTTCTGGTCCCAGTGCCGGATGTAGGAGAACAGGCCAGGGCCGGCAGAGAAGGCGTG
GAAGTCGCCGTGCAGCAGGGACCGCTCTTTGCTTCTCTGGTCGCTCAGCCGTCTGAACAGGCTCAGCAGA
CTGCCGGGGTCCTCGCTCTGGCCCTTCACGGTCATGTTGGCGGACACAGCGCCAGGGATGTCGGGGAAGC
TGCTCTCGTCCCACAGCATCACGGGGGCTTCCATAGGCTGGCCAGGCAGAGCAGCGGCGTCCAGGCCGAT
CTCGTCGCCGTAGCTGAACACGGGGGTGCCGGGCAGGGTGAACAGCATCAGCTGGTACAGCCGCAGCAGC
TGGGCAGGCAGGAAGCTTGTCAGCAGTCTGGCCTGACTCAGTGACCAGCTGCACCACCGGTTGCCGGTGG
CGTTCAGGTACTGGGTGACCAGGCTCTTGGTGTGCTCGCCGGTGCTGCCGCTGTCGCTCAGGTAGCTGCT
GGTCAGGAGCAGATCCTTGTTGCTTTCCAGCAGGCTCAGGATCTGCTGGAGATCGGAACTGTTTGTGCCG
GCGATCAGCAGCCGGTCCTCGCTGAAGCCCTTGGTGATGTTCTGCCACTCGGCCAGGAAGCTGCTGGCAT
CCTTCAGGTTCTCGATGTCTCG
